>Addgene plasmid #110024 | pHH0103_PRKACB_Pkinase | addgene full sequence | sequence record 215938 | Addgene NGS Result
TTGACAATTAATCATCGGCTCGTATAATGTGTGGAATTGTGAGCGGATAACAATTTCACACAGGAAACAG
CCAGTCCGTTTAGGTGTTTTCACGAGCACTTCACCAACAAGGACCATAGATTATGAAAATCGAAGAACAC
CATCACCATCACCATTCCAGCGGTAAGCTTATGTCCCCTATACTAGGTTATTGGAAAATTAAGGGCCTTG
TGCAACCCACTCGACTTCTTTTGGAATATCTTGAAGAAAAATATGAAGAGCATTTGTATGAGCGCGATGA
AGGTGATAAATGGCGAAACAAAAAGTTTGAATTGGGTTTGGAGTTTCCCAATCTTCCTTATTATATTGAT
GGTGATGTTAAATTAACACAGTCTATGGCCATCATACGTTATATAGCTGACAAGCACAACATGTTGGGTG
GTTGTCCAAAAGAGCGTGCAGAGATTTCAATGCTTGAAGGAGCGGTTTTGGATATTAGATACGGTGTTTC
GAGAATTGCATATAGTAAAGACTTTGAAACTCTCAAAGTTGATTTTCTTAGCAAGCTACCTGAAATGCTG
AAAATGTTCGAAGATCGTTTATGTCATAAAACATATTTAAATGGTGATCATGTAACCCATCCTGACTTCA
TGTTGTATGACGCTCTTGATGTTGTTTTATACATGGACCCAATGTGCCTGGATGCGTTCCCAAAATTAGT
TTGTTTTAAAAAACGTATTGAAGCTATCCCACAAATTGATAAGTACTTGAAATCCAGCAAGTATATAGCA
TGGCCTTTGCAGGGCTGGCAAGCCACGTTTGGTGGTGGCGACCATCCTCCAAAATCGGATCTGGAAGTTC
TGTTCCAGGGGCCCCTGTCCAGCGGTCTGGTTCCGCGTGGTTCCGGTACCGCGGCCCAGCCGGCCTTTGA
GCGTAAGAAAACCCTGGGCACGGGTAGTTTCGGTCGCGTCATGCTGGTGAAACATAAAGCAACCGAACAG
TATTACGCTATGAAAATCCTGGATAAACAGAAAGTGGTTAAACTGAAACAAATTGAACACACGCTGAACG
AAAAACGTATCCTGCAAGCGGTCAATTTTCCGTTCCTGGTGCGCCTGGAATATGCCTTCAAAGATAACAG
CAACCTGTACATGGTTATGGAATACGTCCCGGGCGGTGAAATGTTCTCACATCTGCGTCGCATCGGCCGT
TTTTCGGAACCGCACGCACGTTTCTATGCAGCACAGATTGTGCTGACCTTTGAATATCTGCATTCTCTGG
ATCTGATCTACCGTGACCTGAAACCGGAAAACCTGCTGATTGATCACCAGGGTTACATCCAAGTGACCGA
CTTTGGCTTCGCAAAACGTGTTAAAGGTCGTACCTGGACGCTGTGCGGTACGCCGGAATATCTGGCTCCG
GAAATTATCCTGTCCAAAGGCTACAATAAAGCGGTTGATTGGTGGGCCCTGGGTGTCCTGATTTATGAAA
TGGCAGCTGGCTACCCGCCGTTTTTCGCCGACCAGCCGATTCAAATCTATGAAAAAATCGTGAGTGGTAA
AGTTCGCTTTCCGTCCCATTTCAGCTCTGATCTGAAAGACCTGCTGCGTAACCTGCTGCAGGTCGATCTG
ACCAAACGCTTTGGCAACCTGAAAAATGGTGTTAGCGACATTAAAACGCACAAATGGTTCGCGGCCGCAT
A
[142 nt withheld, positions 1682-1823]
C
[98 nt withheld, positions 1825-1922]
AGTTTGTACTGGTGACGAAACTCAGTGTCTAGCTAGAGTGGC
[149 nt withheld, positions 1965-2113]
T
[41 nt withheld, positions 2115-2155]
T
[62 nt withheld, positions 2157-2218]
A
[35 nt withheld, positions 2220-2254]
CCTCCCTCAATCGGTTGAATGTCGCCCTTTTGTCTTTGGCGCTGGTAAACCATATGAA
[86 nt withheld, positions 2313-2398]
T
[54 nt withheld, positions 2400-2453]
CTAGCGCCGCCCTATACCTTGTCTGCCTCCCCGCGTTGCGTCGCGGTGCATGGAGCCGGGCCACCTCGAC
CTGAATGGAAGCCGGCGGCACCTCGCTAACGGATTCACCACTCCAAGAATTGGAGCCAATCAATTCTTGC
GGAGAACTGTGAATGCGCAAACCAACCCTTGGCAGAACATATCCATCGCGTCCGCCATCTCCAGCAGCCG
CACGCGGCGCATCTCGGGCAGCGTTGGGTCCTGGCCACGGGTGCGCATGATCGTGCTCCTGTCGTTGAGG
ACCCGGCTAGGCTGGCGGGGTTGCCTTACTGGTTAGCAGAATGAATCACCGATACGCGAGCGAACGTGAA
GCGACTGCTGCTGCAAAACGTCTGCGACCTGAGCAACAACATGAATGGTCTTCGGTTTCCGTGTTTCGTA
AAGTCTGGAAACGCGGAAGTCAGCGCCCTGCACCATTATGTTCCGGATCTGCATCGCAGGATGCTGCTGG
CTACCCTGTGGAACACCTACATCTGTATTAACGAAGCGCTGGCATTGACCCTGAGTGATTTTTCTCTGGT
CCCGCCGCATCCATACCGCCAGTTGTTTACCCTCACAACGTTCCAGTAACCGGGCATGTTCATCATCAGT
AACCCGTATCGTGAGCATCCTCTCTCGTTTCATCGGTATCATTACCCCCATGAACAGAAATCCCCCTTAC
ACGGAGGCATCAGTGACCAAACAGGAAAAAACCGCCCTTAACATGGCCCGCTTTATCAGAAGCCAGACAT
TAACGCTTCTGGAGAAACTCAACGAGCTGGACGCGGATGAACAGGCAGACATCTGTGAATCGCTTCACGA
CCACGCTGATGAGCTTTACCGCAGGATCCGCGAAATTGTAAGCGTTAATATTTTGTTAAAATTCGCGTTA
AATTTTTGTTAAATCAGCTCATTTTTTAACCAATAGGCCGAAATCGGCAAAATCCCTTATAAATCAAAAG
AATAGACCGAGATAGGGT
[37 nt withheld, positions 3452-3488]
AAAGAACGTGGACTCCAACGTCAAAGG
[49 nt withheld, positions 3516-3564]
T
[91 nt withheld, positions 3566-3656]
G
[124 nt withheld, positions 3658-3781]
CGCGGATCCTGCCTCGCGCGTTTCGGTGATGACGGTGAAAACCTCTGACACATGCAGCTCCCGGAGACGG
TCACAGCTTGTCTGTAAGCGGATGCCGGGAGCAGACAAGCCCGTCAGGGCGCGTCAGCGGGTGTTGGCGG
GTGTCGGGGCGCAGCCATGACCCAGTCACGTAGCGATAGCGGAGTGTATACTGGCTTAACTATGCGGCAT
CAGAGCAGATTGTACTGAGAGTGCACCATATGCGGTGTGAAATACCGCACAGATGCGTAAGGAGAAAATA
CCGCATCAGGCGCTCTTCCGCTTCCTCGCTCACTGACTCGCTGCGCTCGGTCGTTCGGCTGCGGCGAGCG
GTATCAGCTCACTCAAAGGCGGTAATACGGTTATCCACAGAATCAGGGGATAACGCAGGAAAGAACATGT
GAGCAAAAGGCCAGCAAAAGGCCAGGAACCGTAAAAAGGCCGCGTTGCTGGCGTTTTTCCATAGGCTCCG
CCCCCCTGACGAGCATCACAAAAATCGACGCTCAAGTCAGAGGTGGCGAAACCCGACAGGACTATAAAGA
TACCAGGGTTTCCCCCTGGAAGCTCCCTCGTGCGCTCTCCTGTTCCGACCCTGCCGCTTACCGGATACCT
GTCCGCCTTTCTCCCTTCGGGAAGCGTGGCGCTTTCTCATAGCTCACGCTGTAGGTATCTCAGTTCGGTG
TAGGTCGTTCGCTCCAAGCTGGGCTGTGTGCACGAACCCCCCGTTCAGCCCGACCGCTGCGCCTTATCCG
GTAACTATCGTCTTGAGTCCAACCCGGTAAGACACGACTTATCGCCACTGGCAGCAGCCACTGGTAACAG
GATTAGCAGAGCGAGGTATGTAGGCGGTGCTACAGAGTTCTTGAAGTGGTGGCCTAACTACGGCTACACT
AGAAGGACAGTATTTGGTATCTGCGCTCTGCTGAAGCCAGTTACCTTCGGAAAAAGAGTTGGTAGCTCTT
GATCCGGCAAACAAACCACCGCTGGTAGCGGTGGTTTTTTTGTTTGCAAGCAGCAGATTACGCGCAGAAA
AAAAGGATCTCAAGAAGATCCTTTGATCTTTTCTACGGGGTCTGACGCTCAGTGGAACGAAAACTCACGT
TAAGGGATTTTGGTCATGAGATTATCAAAAAGGATCTTCACCTAGATCCTTTTAAATTAAAAATGAAGTT
TTAAATCAATCTAAAGTATATATGAGTAAACTTGGTCTGACAGTTACCAATGCTTAATCAGTGAGGCACC
TATCTCAGCGATCTGTCTATTTCGTTCATCCATAGTTGCCTGACTCCCCGTCGTGTAGATAACTACGATA
CGGGAGGGCTTACCATCTGGCCCCAGTGCTGCAATGATACCGCGAGACCCACGCTCACCGGCTCCAGATT
TATCAGCAATAAACCAGCCAGCCGGAAGGGCCGAGCGCAGAAGTGGTCCTGCAACTTTATCCGCCTCCAT
CCAGTCTATTAATTGTTGCCGGGAAGCTAGAGTAAGTAGTTCGCCAGTTAATAGTTTGCGCAACGTTGTT
GCCATTGCTGCAGGCATCGTGGTGTCACGCTCGTCGTTTGGTATGGCTTCATTCAGCTCCGGTTCCCAAC
GATCAAGGCGAGTTACATGATCCCCCATGTTGTGCAAAAAAGCGGTTAGCTCCTTCGGTCCTCCGATCGT
TGTCAGAAGTAAGTTGGCCGCAGTGTTATCACTCATGGTTATGGCAGCACTGCATAATTCTCTTACTGTC
ATGCCATCCGTAAGATGCTTTTCTGTGACTGGTGAGTACTCAACCAAGTCATTCTGAGAATAGTGTATGC
GGCGACCGAGTTGCTCTTGCCCGGCGTCAACACGGGATAATACCGCGCCACATAGCAGAACTTTAAAAGT
GCTCATCATTGGAAAACGTTCTTCGGGGCGAAAACTCTCAAGGATCTTACCGCTGTTGAGATCCAGTTCG
ATGTAACCCACTCGTGCACCCAACTGATCTTCAGCATCTTTTACTTTCACCAGCGTTTCTGGGTGAGCAA
AAACAGGAAGGCAAAATGCCGCAAAAAAGGGAATAAGGGCGACACGGAAATGTTGAATACTCATACTCTT
CCTTTTTCAATATTATTGAAGCATTTATCAGGGTTATTGTCTCATGAGCGGATACATATTTGAATGTATT
TAGAAAAATAAACAAATAGGGGTTCCGCGCACATTTCCCCGAAAAGTGCCACCTGACGTCTAAGAAACCA
TTATTATCATGACATTAACCTATAAAAATAGGCGTATCACGAGGCCCTTTCGTCTTCAAGAATTCCCGAC
ACCATCGAATGGTGCAAAACCTTTCGCGGTATGGCATGATAGCGCCCGGAAGAGAGTCAATTCAGGGTGG
TGAATGTGAAACCAGTAACGTTATACGATGTCGCAGAGTATGCCGGTGTCTCTTATCAGACCGTTTCCCG
CGTGGTGAACCAGGCCAGCCACGTTTCTGCGAAAACGCGGGAAAAAGTGGAAGCGGCGATGGCGGAGCTG
AATTACATTCCCAACCGCGTGGCACAACAACTGGCGGGCAAACAGTCGTTGCTGATTGGCGTTGCCACCT
CCAGTCTGGCCCTGCACGCGCCGTCGCAAATTGTCGCGGCGATTAAATCTCGCGCCGATCAACTGGGTGC
CAGCGTGGTGGTGTCGATGGTAGAACGAAGCGGCGTCGAAGCCTGTAAAGCGGCGGTGCACAATCTTCTC
GCGCAACGCGTCAGTGGGCTGATCATTAACTATCCGCTGGATGACCAGGATGCCATTGCTGTGGAAGCTG
CCTGCACTAATGTTCCGGCGTTATTTCTTGATGTCTCTGACCAGACACCCATCAACAGTATTATTTTCTC
CCATGAAGACGGTACGCGACTGGGCGTGGAGCATCTGGTCGCATTGGGTCACCAGCAAATCGCGCTGTTA
GCGGGCCCATTAAGTTCTGTCTCGGCGCGTCTGCGTCTGGCTGGCTGGCATAAATATCTCACTCGCAATC
AAATTCAGCCGATAGCGGAACGGGAAGGCGACTGGAGTGCCATGTCCGGTTTTCAACAAACCATGCAAAT
GCTGAATGAGGGCATCGTTCCCACTGCGATGCTGGTTGCCAACGATCAGATGGCGCTGGGCGCAATGCGC
GCCATTACCGAGTCCGGGCTGCGCGTTGGTGCGGATATCTCGGTAGTGGGATACGACGATACCGAAGACA
GCTCATGTTATATCCCGCCGTTAACCACCATCAAACAGGATTTTCGCCTGCTGGGGCAAACCAGCGTGGA
CCGCTTGCTGCAACTCTCTCAGGGCCAGGCGGTGAAGGGCAATCAGCTGTTGCCCGTCTCACTGGTGAAA
AGAAAAACCACCCTGGCGCCCAATACGCAAACCGCCTCTCCCCGCGCGTTGGCCGATTCATTAATGCAGC
TGGCACGACAGGTTTCCCGACTGGAAAGCGGGCAGTGAGCGCAACGCAATTAATGTAAGTTAGCTCACTC
ATTAGGCACAATTCTCATGTTTGACAGCTTATCATCGACTGCACGGTGCACCAATGCTTCTGGCGTCAGG
CAGCCATCGGAAGCTGTGGTATGGCTGTGCAGGTCGTAAATCACTGCATAATTCGTGTCGCTCAAGGCGC
ACTCCCGTTCTGGATAATGTTTTTTGCGCCGACATCATAACGGTTCTGGCAAATATTCTGAAATGAGCTG
Features (pLannotate 1.2.2; 20 found; start..end, strand, type, name):
      1..29      +  promoter       tac promoter: strong E. coli promoter; hybrid between the trp and lac UV5 promoters
     37..53      +  protein_bind   lac operator: The lac repressor binds to the lac operator to inhibit transcription in E. coli. This inhibition can be relieved by adding lactose or isopropyl-β-D-thiogalactopyranoside (IPTG). lac repressor encoded by lacI
    138..155     +  CDS            6xHis: 6xHis affinity tag
    171..824     +  CDS            GST26_SCHJA: Experimental evidence at protein level: Swiss-Prot protein existence level 1. GST isoenzymes appear to play a central role in the parasite detoxification system. Other functions are also suspected including a role in increasing the solubility of haematin in the parasite gut. From Schistosoma japonicum (Blood fluke).
    906..1697    +  CDS            PRKACB (fragment) (sequence partly withheld): KAPCB_BOVIN - Experimental evidence at protein level: Swiss-Prot protein existence level 1. Mediates cAMP-dependent signaling triggered by receptor binding to GPCRs. PKA activation regulates diverse cellular processes such as cell proliferation, the cell cycle, and differentiation and regulation of microtubule dynamics, chromatin condensation and decondensation, nuclear envelope disassembly and reassembly, as well as regulation of intracellular transport mechanisms and ion flux. Regulates the abundance of compartmentalized pools of its regulatory subunits through phosphorylation of PJA2 which
   1738..1950    +  CDS            M13 gene III (fragment) (sequence partly withheld): pIII; III; minor coat protein
   1965..2435    +  CDS            M13 gene III (fragment) (sequence partly withheld): pIII; III; minor coat protein
   2457..2527    +  CDS            TcR (fragment): tetracycline efflux protein; tet; confers resistance to tetracycline
   2769..3149    -  CDS            YPB1_ECOLX: Protein predicted: Swiss-Prot protein existence level 4. From Escherichia coli.
   3166..3317    +  CDS            rop (fragment): Rop protein, which maintains plasmids at low copy number; rop
   3353..3781    -  rep_origin     f1 ori (sequence partly withheld): f1 bacteriophage origin of replication; arrow indicates direction of (+) strand synthesis
   3790..3829    +  CDS            rop (fragment): Rop protein, which maintains plasmids at low copy number; rop
   3931..4071    +  misc_feature   bom: basis of mobility region from pBR322
   4257..4844    -  rep_origin     ori: high-copy-number ColE1/pMB1/pBR322/pUC origin of replication
   5015..5875    -  CDS            AmpR: β-lactamase; bla; confers resistance to ampicillin, carbenicillin, and related antibiotics
   5876..5980    -  promoter       AmpR promoter: bla
   6089..6166    +  promoter       lacIq promoter: lacI (mutant); In the lacIq allele, a single base change in the promoter boosts expression of the lacI gene about 10-fold.
   6167..7249    +  CDS            lacI: lac repressor; lacI; The lac repressor binds to the lac operator to inhibit transcription in E. coli. This inhibition can be relieved by adding lactose or isopropyl-β-D-thiogalactopyranoside (IPTG).
   7262..7283    +  protein_bind   CAP binding site: CAP binding activates transcription in the presence of cAMP. E. coli catabolite activator protein
   7302..7319    +  promoter       tet promoter (fragment): E. coli promoter for tetracycline efflux protein gene
