[The description below was written by a language model from this plasmid's Addgene catalogue record and pLannotate feature annotations shown in this document.]
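Description:
pHH0103_PRKACB_Pkinase is a bacterial expression plasmid built on the pHH0103 backbone for producing and purifying the protein kinase (Pkinase) domain of human PRKACB, the catalytic beta subunit of cAMP-dependent protein kinase. The sequenced record is about 7.5 kb. It replicates in E. coli from a ColE1/pBR322-type origin, is catalogued as low copy, and is selected with ampicillin through the AmpR β-lactamase gene and its native promoter. The backbone also shows its pBR322 ancestry in a bom region and in fragments of rop and the tetracycline resistance gene. The rop fragments lie on either side of an f1 phage origin, suggesting that the origin was inserted into rop.

Expression is driven by the strong hybrid tac promoter followed by a lac operator, and the plasmid carries its own lacI gene under the lacIq promoter. Transcription is therefore repressed until it is induced with IPTG or lactose. The annotated coding features run in order as a 6xHis tag, Schistosoma japonicum glutathione S-transferase, and then the PRKACB fragment, which was cloned between SfiI and NotI sites. This arrangement points to an N-terminally His- and GST-tagged fusion that can be captured on nickel or glutathione resin. The annotation tool matched the kinase fragment to the bovine orthologue, but the catalogue records the insert as human.

Two fragments of M13 gene III (minor coat protein pIII) lie downstream of the insert. Together with the f1 origin, they suggest the backbone derives from a phagemid display vector. The record does not say whether these fragments are translated in frame with the kinase domain or separated from it by a stop codon. The associated publication is a large-scale survey of ligands for peptide recognition modules, which fits use of the purified domain as a target for peptide-binding studies.
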