Addgene plasmid #110024: pHH0103_PRKACB_Pkinase
Purpose: Protein expression and purification of PRKACB_Pkinase
Depositing lab: Sachdev Sidhu. Depositing organization: University of Toronto. Publication: Large-scale survey and database of high affinity ligands for peptide recognition modules. Teyra J, Kelil A, Jain S, Helmy M, Jajodia R, Hooda Y, Gu J, D'Cruz AA, Nicholson SE, Min J, Sudol M, Kim PM, Bader GD, Sidhu SS. Mol Syst Biol. 2020 Dec;16(12):e9310. doi: 10.15252/msb.20199310. PubMed 33438817.
Backbone
  Vector backbone: pHH0103
  Vector type: Bacterial Expression
Growth in bacteria
  Bacterial resistance: Ampicillin, 100 μg/mL
  Growth temperature: 37°C
  Growth strain: DH5alpha
  Copy number: Low Copy
Gene/Insert
  Gene/Insert name: PRKACB_Pkinase
  Species: H. sapiens (human)
  Entrez Gene: PRKACB (a.k.a. CAFD2, PKA C-beta, PKACB)
  Cloning method: Restriction Enzyme; 5′ cloning site Sfi1 (unknown if destroyed); 3′ cloning site Not1 (unknown if destroyed)
Terms and licenses: Academic/Nonprofit Terms; Industry Terms: Not Available to Industry
How to cite: pHH0103_PRKACB_Pkinase was a gift from Sachdev Sidhu (Addgene plasmid # 110024 ; http://n2t.net/addgene:110024 ; RRID:Addgene_110024)
