>Addgene plasmid #110024 | pHH0103_PRKACB_Pkinase | depositor partial sequence | sequence record 206976 | pHH0103_PRKACB_Pkinase sequence 786 bps
GGCCCAGCCGGCCTTTGAGCGTAAGAAAACCCTGGGCACGGGTAGTTTCGGTCGCGTCATGCTGGTGAAA
CATAAAGCAACCGAACAGTATTACGCTATGAAAATCCTGGATAAACAGAAAGTGGTTAAACTGAAACAAA
TTGAACACACGCTGAACGAAAAACGTATCCTGCAAGCGGTCAATTTTCCGTTCCTGGTGCGCCTGGAATA
TGCCTTCAAAGATAACAGCAACCTGTACATGGTTATGGAATACGTCCCGGGCGGTGAAATGTTCTCACAT
CTGCGTCGCATCGGCCGTTTTTCGGAACCGCACGCACGTTTCTATGCAGCACAGATTGTGCTGACCTTTG
AATATCTGCATTCTCTGGATCTGATCTACCGTGACCTGAAACCGGAAAACCTGCTGATTGATCACCAGGG
TTACATCCAAGTGACCGACTTTGGCTTCGCAAAACGTGTTAAAGGTCGTACCTGGACGCTGTGCGGTACG
CCGGAATATCTGGCTCCGGAAATTATCCTGTCCAAAGGCTACAATAAAGCGGTTGATTGGTGGGCCCTGG
GTGTCCTGATTTATGAAATGGCAGCTGGCTACCCGCCGTTTTTCGCCGACCAGCCGATTCAAATCTATGA
AAAAATCGTGAGTGGTAAAGTTCGCTTTCCGTCCCATTTCAGCTCTGATCTGAAAGACCTGCTGCGTAAC
CTGCTGCAGGTCGATCTGACCAAACGCTTTGGCAACCTGAAAAATGGTGTTAGCGACATTAAAACGCACA
AATGGTTCGCGGCCGC
